>Addgene plasmid #90540 | AURKA A1.1 gRNA | addgene full sequence | sequence record 182864 | Addgene NGS Result
GCGCCCAATACGCAAACCGCCTCTCCCCGCGCGTTGGCCGATTCATTAATGCAGCTGGCACGACAGGTTT
CCCGACTGGAAAGCGGGCAGTGAGCGCAACGCAATTAATGTGAGTTAGCTCACTCATTAGGCACCCCAGG
CTTTACACTTTATGCTTCCGGCTCGTATGTTGTGTGGAATTGTGAGCGGATAACAATTTCACACAGGAAA
CAGCTATGACCATGATTACGCCAAGCGCGCAATTAACCCTCACTAAAGGGAACAAAAGCTGGAGCTGCAA
GCTTAATGTAGTCTTATGCAATACTCTTGTAGTCTTGCAACATGGTAACGATGAGTTAGCAACATGCCTT
ACAAGGAGAGAAAAAGCACCGTGCATGCCGATTGGTGGAAGTAAGGTGGTACGATCGTGCCTTATTAGGA
AGGCAACAGACGGGTCTGACATGGATTGGACGAACCACTGAATTGCCGCATTGCAGAGATATTGTATTTA
AGTGCCTAGCTCGATACATAAACGGGTCTCTCTGGTTAGACCAGATCTGAGCCTGGGAGCTCTCTGGCTA
ACTAGGGAACCCACTGCTTAAGCCTCAATAAAGCTTGCCTTGAGTGCTTCAAGTAGTGTGTGCCCGTCTG
TTGTGTGACTCTGGTAACTAGAGATCCCTCAGACCCTTTTAGTCAGTGTGGAAAATCTCTAGCAGTGGCG
CCCGAACAGGGACTTGAAAGCGAAAGGGAAACCAGAGGAGCTCTCTCGACGCAGGACTCGGCTTGCTGAA
GCGCGCACGGCAAGAGGCGAGGGGCGGCGACTGGTGAGTACGCCAAAAATTTTGACTAGCGGAGGCTAGA
AGGAGAGAGATGGGTGCGAGAGCGTCAGTATTAAGCGGGGGAGAATTAGATCGCGATGGGAAAAAATTCG
GTTAAGGCCAGGGGGAAAGAAAAAATATAAATTAAAACATATAGTATGGGCAAGCAGGGAGCTAGAACGA
TTCGCAGTTAATCCTGGCCTGTTAGAAACATCAGAAGGCTGTAGACAAATACTGGGACAGCTACAACCAT
CCCTTCAGACAGGATCAGAAGAACTTAGATCATTATATAATACAGTAGCAACCCTCTATTGTGTGCATCA
AAGGATAGAGATAAAAGACACCAAGGAAGCTTTAGACAAGATAGAGGAAGAGCAAAACAAAAGTAAGACC
ACCGCACAGCAAGCGGCCGCTGATCTTCAGACCTGGAGGAGGAGATATGAGGGACAATTGGAGAAGTGAA
TTATATAAATATAAAGTAGTAAAAATTGAACCATTAGGAGTAGCACCCACCAAGGCAAAGAGAAGAGTGG
TGCAGAGAGAAAAAAGAGCAGTGGGAATAGGAGCTTTGTTCCTTGGGTTCTTGGGAGCAGCAGGAAGCAC
TATGGGCGCAGCGTCAATGACGCTGACGGTACAGGCCAGACAATTATTGTCTGGTATAGTGCAGCAGCAG
AACAATTTGCTGAGGGCTATTGAGGCGCAACAGCATCTGTTGCAACTCACAGTCTGGGGCATCAAGCAGC
TCCAGGCAAGAATCCTGGCTGTGGAAAGATACCTAAAGGATCAACAGCTCCTGGGGATTTGGGGTTGCTC
TGGAAAACTCATTTGCACCACTGCTGTGCCTTGGAATGCTAGTTGGAGTAATAAATCTCTGGAACAGATT
TGGAATCACACGACCTGGATGGAGTGGGACAGAGAAATTAACAATTACACAAGCTTAATAAACTCCTTAA
TTGAAGAATCGCAAAACCAGCAAGAAAAGAATGAACAAGAATTATTGGAATTAGATAAATGGGCAAGTTT
GTGGAATTGGTTTAACATAACAAATTGGCTGTGGTATATAAAATTATTCATAATGATAGTAGGAGGCTTG
GTAGGTTTAAGAATAGTTTTTGCTGTACTTTCTATAGTGAATAGAGTTAGGCAGGGATATTCACCATTAT
CGTTTCAGACCCACCTCCCAACCCCGAGGGGACCCAGAGAGGGCCTATTTCCCATGATTCCTTCATATTT
GCATATACGATACAAGGCTGTTAGAGAGATAATTAGAATTAATTTGACTGTAAACACAAAGATATTAGTA
CAAAATACGTGACGTAGAAAGTAATAATTTCTTGGGTAGTTTGCAGTTTTAAAATTATGTTTTAAAATGG
ACTATCATATGCTTACCGTAACTTGAAAGTATTTCGATTTCTTGGCTTTATATATCTTGTGGAAAGGACG
AAACACCGTGAGTCACGAGAACACGTTTGTTTAAGAGCTATGCTGGAAACAGCATAGCAAGTTTAAATAA
GGCTAGTCCGTTATCAACTTGAAAAAGTGGCACCGAGTCGGTGCTTTTTTTGAATTCTAGATCTTGAGAC
AAATGGCAGTATTCATCCACAATTTTAAAAGAAAAGGGGGGATTGGGGGGTACAGTGCAGGGGAAAGAAT
AGTAGACATAATAGCAACAGACATACAAACTAAAGAATTACAAAAACAAATTACAAAAATTCAAAATTTT
CGGGTTTATTACAGGGACAGCAGAGATCCACTTTGGCGCCGGCTCGAGTGGCTCCGGTGCCCGTCAGTGG
GCAGAGCGCACATCGCCCACAGTCCCCGAGAAGTTGGGGGGAGGGGTCGGCAATTGAACCGGTGCCTAGA
GAAGGTGGCGCGGGGTAAACTGGGAAAGTGATGTCGTGTACTGGCTCCGCCTTTTTCCCGAGGGTGGGGG
AGAACCGTATATAAGTGCAGTAGTCGCCGTGAACGTTCTTTTTCGCAACGGGTTTGCCGCCAGAACACAG
GTGTCGTGACGCGGGATCCGCCACCATGACCGAGTACAAGCCCACGGTGCGCCTCGCCACCCGCGACGAC
GTCCCCAGGGCCGTACGCACCCTCGCCGCCGCGTTCGCCGACTACCCCGCCACGCGCCACACCGTCGATC
CGGACCGCCACATCGAGCGGGTCACCGAGCTGCAAGAACTCTTCCTCACGCGCGTCGGGCTCGACATCGG
CAAGGTGTGGGTCGCGGACGACGGCGCCGCGGTGGCGGTCTGGACCACGCCGGAGAGCGTCGAAGCGGGG
GCGGTGTTCGCCGAGATCGGCCCGCGCATGGCCGAGTTGAGCGGTTCCCGGCTGGCCGCGCAGCAACAGA
TGGAAGGCCTCCTGGCGCCGCACCGGCCCAAGGAGCCCGCGTGGTTCCTGGCCACCGTCGGAGTCTCGCC
CGACCACCAGGGCAAGGGTCTGGGCAGCGCCGTCGTGCTCCCCGGAGTGGAGGCGGCCGAGCGCGCCGGG
GTGCCCGCCTTCCTGGAGACCTCCGCGCCCCGCAACCTCCCCTTCTACGAGCGGCTCGGCTTCACCGTCA
CCGCCGACGTCGAGGTGCCCGAAGGACCGCGCACCTGGTGCATGACCCGCAAGCCCGGTGCCTGAACGCG
TTAAGTCGACAATCAACCTCTGGATTACAAAATTTGTGAAAGATTGACTGGTATTCTTAACTATGTTGCT
CCTTTTACGCTATGTGGATACGCTGCTTTAATGCCTTTGTATCATGCTATTGCTTCCCGTATGGCTTTCA
TTTTCTCCTCCTTGTATAAATCCTGGTTGCTGTCTCTTTATGAGGAGTTGTGGCCCGTTGTCAGGCAACG
TGGCGTGGTGTGCACTGTGTTTGCTGACGCAACCCCCACTGGTTGGGGCATTGCCACCACCTGTCAGCTC
CTTTCCGGGACTTTCGCTTTCCCCCTCCCTATTGCCACGGCGGAACTCATCGCCGCCTGCCTTGCCCGCT
GCTGGACAGGGGCTCGGCTGTTGGGCACTGACAATTCCGTGGTGTTGTCGGGGAAATCATCGTCCTTTCC
TTGGCTGCTCGCCTGTGTTGCCACCTGGATTCTGCGCGGGACGTCCTTCTGCTACGTCCCTTCGGCCCTC
AATCCAGCGGACCTTCCTTCCCGCGGCCTGCTGCCGGCTCTGCGGCCTCTTCCGCGTCTTCGCCTTCGCC
CTCAGACGAGTCGGATCTCCCTTTGGGCCGCCTCCCCGCGTCGACTTTAAGACCAATGACTTACAAGGCA
GCTGTAGATCTTAGCCACTTTTTAAAAGAAAAGGGGGGACTGGAAGGGCTAATTCACTCCCAACGAAGAC
AAGATCTGCTTTTTGCTTGTACTGGGTCTCTCTGGTTAGACCAGATCTGAGCCTGGGAGCTCTCTGGCTA
ACTAGGGAACCCACTGCTTAAGCCTCAATAAAGCTTGCCTTGAGTGCTTCAAGTAGTGTGTGCCCGTCTG
TTGTGTGACTCTGGTAACTAGAGATCCCTCAGACCCTTTTAGTCAGTGTGGAAAATCTCTAGCAGTACGT
ATAGTAGTTCATGTCATCTTATTATTCAGTATTTATAACTTGCAAAGAAATGAATATCAGAGAGTGAGAG
GAACTTGTTTATTGCAGCTTATAATGGTTACAAATAAAGCAATAGCATCACAAATTTCACAAATAAAGCA
TTTTTTTCACTGCATTCTAGTTGTGGTTTGTCCAAACTCATCAATGTATCTTATCATGTCTGGCTCTAGC
TATCCCGCCCCTAACTCCGCCCATCCCGCCCCTAACTCCGCCCAGTTCCGCCCATTCTCCGCCCCATGGC
TGACTAATTTTTTTTATTTATGCAGAGGCCGAGGCCGCCTCGGCCTCTGAGCTATTCCAGAAGTAGTGAG
GAGGCTTTTTTGGAGGCCTAGGGACGTACCCAATTCGCCCTATAGTGAGTCGTATTACGCGCGCTCACTG
GCCGTCGTTTTACAACGTCGTGACTGGGAAAACCCTGGCGTTACCCAACTTAATCGCCTTGCAGCACATC
CCCCTTTCGCCAGCTGGCGTAATAGCGAAGAGGCCCGCACCGATCGCCCTTCCCAACAGTTGCGCAGCCT
GAATGGCGAATGGG
[124 nt withheld, positions 4915-5038]
C
[91 nt withheld, positions 5040-5130]
A
[49 nt withheld, positions 5132-5180]
CCTTTGACGTTGGAGTCCACGTTCTTT
[37 nt withheld, positions 5208-5244]
ACCCTATCTCGGTCTATTCTTTTGATTTATAAGGGATTTTGCCGATTTCGGCCTATTGGTTAAAAAATGA
GCTGATTTAACAAAAATTTAACGCGAATTTTAACAAAATATTAACGCTTACAATTTAGGTGGCACTTTTC
GGGGAAATGTGCGCGGAACCCCTATTTGTTTATTTTTCTAAATACATTCAAATATGTATCCGCTCATGAG
ACAATAACCCTGATAAATGCTTCAATAATATTGAAAAAGGAAGAGTATGAGTATTCAACATTTCCGTGTC
GCCCTTATTCCCTTTTTTGCGGCATTTTGCCTTCCTGTTTTTGCTCACCCAGAAACGCTGGTGAAAGTAA
AAGATGCTGAAGATCAGTTGGGTGCACGAGTGGGTTACATCGAACTGGATCTCAACAGCGGTAAGATCCT
TGAGAGTTTTCGCCCCGAAGAACGTTTTCCAATGATGAGCACTTTTAAAGTTCTGCTATGTGGCGCGGTA
TTATCCCGTATTGACGCCGGGCAAGAGCAACTCGGTCGCCGCATACACTATTCTCAGAATGACTTGGTTG
AGTACTCACCAGTCACAGAAAAGCATCTTACGGATGGCATGACAGTAAGAGAATTATGCAGTGCTGCCAT
AACCATGAGTGATAACACTGCGGCCAACTTACTTCTGACAACGATCGGAGGACCGAAGGAGCTAACCGCT
TTTTTGCACAACATGGGGGATCATGTAACTCGCCTTGATCGTTGGGAACCGGAGCTGAATGAAGCCATAC
CAAACGACGAGCGTGACACCACGATGCCTGTAGCAATGGCAACAACGTTGCGCAAACTATTAACTGGCGA
ACTACTTACTCTAGCTTCCCGGCAACAATTAATAGACTGGATGGAGGCGGATAAAGTTGCAGGACCACTT
CTGCGCTCGGCCCTTCCGGCTGGCTGGTTTATTGCTGATAAATCTGGAGCCGGTGAGCGTGGGTCTCGCG
GTATCATTGCAGCACTGGGGCCAGATGGTAAGCCCTCCCGTATCGTAGTTATCTACACGACGGGGAGTCA
GGCAACTATGGATGAACGAAATAGACAGATCGCTGAGATAGGTGCCTCACTGATTAAGCATTGGTAACTG
TCAGACCAAGTTTACTCATATATACTTTAGATTGATTTAAAACTTCATTTTTAATTTAAAAGGATCTAGG
TGAAGATCCTTTTTGATAATCTCATGACCAAAATCCCTTAACGTGAGTTTTCGTTCCACTGAGCGTCAGA
CCCCGTAGAAAAGATCAAAGGATCTTCTTGAGATCCTTTTTTTCTGCGCGTAATCTGCTGCTTGCAAACA
AAAAAACCACCGCTACCAGCGGTGGTTTGTTTGCCGGATCAAGAGCTACCAACTCTTTTTCCGAAGGTAA
CTGGCTTCAGCAGAGCGCAGATACCAAATACTGTTCTTCTAGTGTAGCCGTAGTTAGGCCACCACTTCAA
GAACTCTGTAGCACCGCCTACATACCTCGCTCTGCTAATCCTGTTACCAGTGGCTGCTGCCAGTGGCGAT
AAGTCGTGTCTTACCGGGTTGGACTCAAGACGATAGTTACCGGATAAGGCGCAGCGGTCGGGCTGAACGG
GGGGTTCGTGCACACAGCCCAGCTTGGAGCGAACGACCTACACCGAACTGAGATACCTACAGCGTGAGCT
ATGAGAAAGCGCCACGCTTCCCGAAGGGAGAAAGGCGGACAGGTATCCGGTAAGCGGCAGGGTCGGAACA
GGAGAGCGCACGAGGGAGCTTCCAGGGGGAAACGCCTGGTATCTTTATAGTCCTGTCGGGTTTCGCCACC
TCTGACTTGAGCGTCGATTTTTGTGATGCTCGTCAGGGGGGCGGAGCCTATGGAAAAACGCCAGCAACGC
GGCCTTTTTACGGTTCCTGGCCTTTTGCTGGCCTTTTGCTCACATGTTCTTTCCTGCGTTATCCCCTGAT
TCTGTGGATAACCGTATTACCGCCTTTGAGTGAGCTGATACCGCTCGCCGCAGCCGAACGACCGAGCGCA
GCGAGTCAGTGAGCGAGGAAGCGGAAGA
Features (pLannotate 1.2.2; 27 found; start..end, strand, type, name):
      1..93      +  CDS            lacI (fragment): lac repressor; lacI; The lac repressor binds to the lac operator to inhibit transcription in E. coli. This inhibition can be relieved by adding lactose or isopropyl-β-D-thiogalactopyranoside (IPTG).
    106..127     +  protein_bind   CAP binding site: CAP binding activates transcription in the presence of cAMP. E. coli catabolite activator protein
    142..172     +  promoter       lac promoter: promoter for the E. coli lac operon
    180..196     +  protein_bind   lac operator: The lac repressor binds to the lac operator to inhibit transcription in E. coli. This inhibition can be relieved by adding lactose or isopropyl-β-D-thiogalactopyranoside (IPTG). lac repressor encoded by lacI
    241..259     +  promoter       T3 promoter: promoter for bacteriophage T3 RNA polymerase
    287..513     +  promoter       RSV promoter: Rous sarcoma virus enhancer/promoter
    514..694     +  LTR            5' LTR (truncated): truncated 5' long terminal repeat (LTR) from HIV-1
    741..866     +  misc_feature   HIV-1 Ψ: packaging signal of human immunodeficiency virus type 1
    850..1213    +  CDS            HIV-1 gag (fragment): gag protein from human immunodeficiency virus 1; gag
   1359..1592    +  misc_feature   RRE: The Rev response element (RRE) of HIV-1 allows for Rev-dependent mRNA export from the nucleus to the cytoplasm.
   1969..1995    +  CDS            Rev (fragment): human immunodeficiency virus 1 (HIV-1) Rev protein; rev; enhances nuclear export of unspliced and incompletely spliced viral mRNAs
   1999..2239    +  promoter       U6 promoter: RNA polymerase III promoter for human U6 snRNA
   2287..2354    +  misc_RNA       tracrRNA (fragment): trans-activating CRISPR RNA for the Streptococcus pyogenes CRISPR/Cas9 system
   2403..2520    +  misc_feature   cPPT/CTS: central polypurine tract and central termination sequence of HIV-1
   2589..2800    +  promoter       EF-1α core promoter: core promoter for human elongation factor EF-1α
   2826..3425    +  CDS            PuroR (fragment): puromycin N-acetyltransferase; pac from Streptomyces; confers resistance to puromycin
   3441..4029    +  misc_feature   WPRE: woodchuck hepatitis virus posttranscriptional regulatory element
   4080..4099    +  misc_feature   cPPT/CTS (fragment): central polypurine tract and central termination sequence of HIV-1
   4101..4334    +  LTR            3' LTR (ΔU3): self-inactivating 3' long terminal repeat (LTR) from HIV-1
   4412..4533    +  polyA_signal   SV40 poly(A) signal: SV40 polyadenylation signal
   4573..4708    +  rep_origin     SV40 ori: SV40 origin of replication
   4729..4747    -  promoter       T7 promoter: promoter for bacteriophage T7 RNA polymerase
   4755..4910    +  CDS            lacZα (fragment): LacZα fragment of β-galactosidase; lacZ fragment
   4915..5343    +  rep_origin     f1 ori (sequence partly withheld): f1 bacteriophage origin of replication; arrow indicates direction of (+) strand synthesis
   5396..5500    +  promoter       AmpR promoter: bla
   5501..6361    +  CDS            AmpR: β-lactamase; bla; confers resistance to ampicillin, carbenicillin, and related antibiotics
   6532..7120    +  rep_origin     ori: high-copy-number ColE1/pMB1/pBR322/pUC origin of replication
