[The description below was written by a language model from this plasmid's Addgene catalogue record and pLannotate feature annotations shown in this document.]
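Description:
AURKA A1.1 gRNA is a third-generation lentiviral CRISPR guide plasmid built on the pLenti-sgRNA backbone and designed to express a single guide RNA against human AURKA. It is propagated in E. coli through a high-copy ColE1/pUC-type origin with ampicillin selection (AmpR under its own bla promoter). It also carries an f1 origin and remnants of a lac/lacZα cloning region flanked by T3 and T7 promoters. The catalogue gives a backbone size of 9,151 bp without insert, whereas the sequenced record is 7,302 nt. This is consistent with loss of a stuffer fragment when the guide oligos were ligated between two BsmBI sites, which were destroyed in cloning, although the record does not say so explicitly.

The viral cassette begins with an RSV promoter driving a truncated HIV-1 5' LTR, making genomic RNA production Tat-independent. This is followed by the Ψ packaging signal with a partial gag sequence, the RRE for Rev-dependent nuclear export, and a cPPT/CTS. A human U6 RNA polymerase III promoter transcribes the AURKA spacer fused to the Streptococcus pyogenes guide scaffold, which is annotated as a tracrRNA fragment. Downstream, an EF-1α core promoter drives puromycin N-acetyltransferase for selection of transduced cells, with a WPRE to boost expression. The cassette ends in a self-inactivating ΔU3 3' LTR, and an SV40 poly(A) signal and SV40 origin lie outside it.

No Cas9 is encoded, so the nuclease must be supplied separately in the target cells. The plasmid belongs to a guide series used to generate knockouts of cell-cycle genes in human cell lines.
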