Addgene plasmid #90540: AURKA A1.1 gRNA
Purpose: 3rd generation lentiviral gRNA plasmid targeting human AURKA
Depositing lab: Iain Cheeseman. Depositing organization: Whitehead Institute for Biomedical Research. Publication: Large-Scale Analysis of CRISPR/Cas9 Cell-Cycle Knockouts Reveals the Diversity of p53-Dependent Responses to Cell-Cycle Defects. McKinley KL, Cheeseman IM. Dev Cell. 2017 Feb 27;40(4):405-420.e2. doi: 10.1016/j.devcel.2017.01.012. Epub 2017 Feb 16. PubMed 28216383.
Backbone
  Vector backbone: pLenti-sgRNA
  Backbone manufacturer: Eric Lander & David Sabatini labs (Addgene plasmid #71409)
  Backbone size w/o insert (bp): 9151
  Vector type: Lentiviral, CRISPR
  Selectable markers: Puromycin
Growth in bacteria
  Bacterial resistance: Ampicillin, 100 μg/mL
  Growth temperature: 37°C
  Growth strain: NEB Stable
  Copy number: Unknown
Gene/Insert
  Gene/Insert name: AURKA (Guide Designation A1.1) (alt name: pKMKO series)
  gRNA/shRNA sequence: CACCGTGAGTCACGAGAACACGTTT
  Species: H. sapiens (human)
  Promoter: U6
  Cloning method: Restriction Enzyme; 5′ cloning site BsmBI (destroyed during cloning); 3′ cloning site BsmBI (destroyed during cloning)
  Sequencing primers: 5′ hU6-F (5'-GAGGGCCTATTTCCCATGATT-3'); 3′ EF1a-R (5'-CACGGCGACTACTGCACTTA-3')
Terms and licenses: Academic/Nonprofit Terms; Industry Terms: Not Available to Industry
Depositor comments: Please note that gRNA target sequence listed is not strictly the 20nt spacer sequence, but also contains the 5' BsmBI overhang. For more information about knockout human cell lines generated using this plasmid, please see http://cellcycleknockouts.wi.mit.edu/ .
How to cite: AURKA A1.1 gRNA was a gift from Iain Cheeseman (Addgene plasmid # 90540 ; http://n2t.net/addgene:90540 ; RRID:Addgene_90540)
